Addgene plasmid #182300: pQE31-6xHis-pHCountdown
Purpose: E. coli plasmid encoding pH-Countdown with a hexahistidine tag
Depositing lab: Andrew York. Depositing organization: Calico Life Sciences LLC. Publication: Relaxation Sensors. Seidel ZP, Wang JCK, Riegler J, York AG, Ingaramo M. (2021), doi: 10.5281/zenodo.5810930.
Backbone
  Vector backbone: pQE31
  Backbone size w/o insert (bp): 3435
  Total vector size (bp): 4152
  Vector type: Bacterial Expression
Growth in bacteria
  Bacterial resistance: Ampicillin, 100 μg/mL
  Growth temperature: 37°C
  Growth strain: DH5alpha
  Copy number: Unknown
Gene/Insert
  Gene/Insert name: pH Countdown
  Species: Echinophyllia sp. SC22
  Insert size (bp): 717
  Promoter: T5
  Tag / fusion protein: histidine tag (N terminal on insert)
  Cloning method: Restriction Enzyme; 5′ cloning site BamHI (not destroyed); 3′ cloning site HindIII (destroyed during cloning)
  Sequencing primers: 5′ GAGGCCCTTTCGTCTTCAC; 3′ GCCATTGGGATATATCAACGG
Terms and licenses: Academic/Nonprofit Terms; Industry Terms: Not Available to Industry
Depositor comments: Read the preprint here: https://andrewgyork.github.io/relaxation_sensors/, doi:10.5281/zenodo.5810930 Please note: Plasmid contains a frameshift and early termination in the CmR (Chloramphenicol) resistance marker likely compromising it's function.
How to cite: pQE31-6xHis-pHCountdown was a gift from Andrew York (Addgene plasmid # 182300 ; http://n2t.net/addgene:182300 ; RRID:Addgene_182300)
