[The description below was written by a language model from this plasmid's Addgene catalogue record and pLannotate feature annotations shown in this document.]
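Description:
pQE31-6xHis-pHCountdown is a bacterial expression plasmid built on the pQE31 backbone for producing the pH-Countdown protein in E. coli with an N-terminal hexahistidine tag. It replicates from a ColE1/pMB1-type origin (a bom site and a fragment of rop are also annotated; the catalogue lists copy number as unknown) and is selected with ampicillin through the β-lactamase gene and its native promoter. A chloramphenicol acetyltransferase cassette inherited from the backbone is also annotated, but the depositor notes that it carries a frameshift and early termination, so it probably does not confer chloramphenicol resistance.

Expression is driven by the bacteriophage T5 promoter, which is read by the host E. coli RNA polymerase and is paired with lac operator sequences. Transcription can therefore be repressed by lac repressor and induced with IPTG when the host supplies lacI, since no lacI gene is annotated on the plasmid. Downstream lie the 6xHis coding sequence and the roughly 717 bp insert, cloned between BamHI and HindIII sites (the latter destroyed), followed by the lambda t0 terminator; an rrnB T1 terminator follows the CmR cassette. The annotation software matches most of the insert to Padron, a photoswitchable green fluorescent protein derived from Echinophyllia sp. SC22, consistent with the species listed. This suggests pH-Countdown is a Padron-related variant, although the record does not list its specific mutations. A short match to pHuji at the end of the open reading frame likely reflects only a C-terminal sequence common to fluorescent proteins.

The construct is suited to overexpressing the sensor protein and purifying it by metal-affinity methods. The associated work concerns "relaxation sensors". The sequenced record (4,184 nt) is slightly longer than the stated total size of 4,152 bp.
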