Features (pLannotate 1.2.2; 15 found; start..end, strand, type, name):
     10..54      +  promoter       T5 promoter: bacteriophage T5 promoter for E. coli RNA polymerase, with embedded lac operator
     62..78      +  protein_bind   lac operator: The lac repressor binds to the lac operator to inhibit transcription in E. coli. This inhibition can be relieved by adding lactose or isopropyl-β-D-thiogalactopyranoside (IPTG). lac repressor encoded by lacI
    127..144     +  CDS            6xHis: 6xHis affinity tag
    181..849     +  CDS            Padron: Padron is a photoswitchable green fluorescent protein published in 2008, derived from Echinophyllia sp. SC22.
    849..870     +  CDS            pHuji (fragment): pH-sensitive red fluorescent protein derived from mApple, for imaging of exocytosis and endocytosis (Shen et al., 2014) mammalian codon-optimized
    879..895     -  terminator     lambda t0 terminator (fragment): transcription terminator from phage lambda
    932..1026    +  terminator     lambda t0 terminator: transcription terminator from phage lambda
   1041..1069    +  promoter       cat promoter (fragment): promoter of the E. coli cat gene encoding chloramphenicol acetyltransferase
   1070..1728    +  CDS            CmR: chloramphenicol acetyltransferase; cat; confers resistance to chloramphenicol
   1793..1879    +  terminator     rrnB T1 terminator: Escherichia coli rrnB; transcription terminator T1 from the E. coli rrnB gene
   1891..1932    +  CDS            rop (fragment): Rop protein, which maintains plasmids at low copy number; rop
   2034..2174    +  misc_feature   bom: basis of mobility region from pBR322
   2360..2948    -  rep_origin     ori: high-copy-number ColE1/pMB1/pBR322/pUC origin of replication
   3119..3979    -  CDS            AmpR: β-lactamase; bla; confers resistance to ampicillin, carbenicillin, and related antibiotics
   3980..4084    -  promoter       AmpR promoter: bla
>Addgene plasmid #182300 | pQE31-6xHis-pHCountdown | addgene full sequence | sequence record 360535 | Addgene NGS Result
CTCGAGAAATCATAAAAAATTTATTTGCTTTGTGAGCGGATAACAATTATAATAGATTCAATTGTGAGCG
GATAACAATTTCACACAGAATTCATTAAAGAGGAGAAATTAACTATGAGAGGATCTCACCATCACCATCA
CCATACGGATCCAATGGTGAGCAAGGGCGAGGAGAACAACATGGCCGTGATTAAACCAGACATGAAGATC
AAGCTGCGTATGGAAGGCTCTGTAAATGGACACCGTTTCAGAATTGAAGGAGTTGGCCTTGGGAAGCCTC
TTGAGGGAAAACAGAGTATGGACCTTAAAGTCAAAGAAGGCGGACCTCTGCCTTTCGCCTATGACATCTT
GACAATGGCGTTCTGTTACGGTAACAGGGTATTCGCCAAATACCCAGAAAATATAGTAGACTATTTCAAG
CAGTCGTTTCCTGAGGGCTACTCTTGGGAACGACAAATGATTTACGAAGACGGGGGCATTTGTGTCGCGA
CAAACGACATAACCCTGGATGGTGACTGTATGATCTCCGAAATTCGATTTAAGGGTGTGAACTTTCCTGC
CAATGGTCCAGTTTTCCAGAAGAGGACTGTGAAATGGGAGCTATCCCACGAGAAATTGTATGCTCGTGAT
GGACTGCTGTACTCTGATGGTAACTACGCTCTGTCGCTTGAAGGAGGTGGCCATTACCGATGTGACAATA
AAACTACTTATAAAGCTAAGAAGGTTGTCCAGTTGCCAGACTATCACTGGGTGACCCACAGTATTGTGAT
TAAAAGCCACGACAAAGATTACAGTAATGTTAATCTGCATGAGCATGCCGAAGCACATTCTGAGCTGCCG
AGGCAGGCCATGGACGAGCTGTACAAGTAAGAATTCGAATCTATCAACAGGAGTCCAAGCTCAGCTAATT
AAGCTTAATTAGCTGAGCTTGGACTCCTGTTGATAGATCCAGTAATGACCTCAGAACTCCATCTGGATTT
GTTCAGAACGCTCGGTTGCCGCCGGGCGTTTTTTATTGGTGAGAATCCAAGCTAGCTTGGCGAGATTTTC
AGGAGCTAAGGAAGCTAAAATGGAGAAAAAAATCACTGGATATACCACCGTTGATATATCCCAATGGCAT
CGTAAAGAACATTTTGAGGCATTTCAGTCAGTTGCTCAATGTACCTATAACCAGACCGTTCAGCTGGATA
TTACGGCCTTTTTAAAGACCGTAAAGAAAAATAAGCACAAGTTTTATTCGGCCTTTATTCACATTCTTGC
CCGCCTGATGAATGCTCATCCGGAATTTCGTATGGCAATGAAAGACGGTGAGCTGGTGATATGGGATAGT
GTTCACCCTTGTTACACCGTTTTCCATGAGCAAACTGAAACGTTTTCATCGCTCTGGAGTGAATACCACG
ACGATTTCCGGCAGTTTCTACACATATATTCGCAGATGTGGCGTGTTACGGTGAAAACCTGGCCTATTTC
CCTAAAGGGTTTATTGAGAATATGTTTTTCGTCTCAGCCAATCCCTGGGTGAGTTTCACCAGTTTTGATT
TAAACGTGGCCAATATGGACAACTTCTTCGCCCCCGTTTTCACCATGGGCAAATATTATACGCAAGGCGA
CAAGGTGCTGATGCCGCTGGCGATTCAGGTTCATCATGCCGTTTGTGATGGCTTCCATGTCGGCAGAATG
CTTAATGAATTACAACAGTACTGCGATGAGTGGCAGGGCAGGGCGTAATTTTTTTAAGGCAGTTATTGGT
GCCCTTAAACGCCTGGGGTAATGACTCTCTAGCTTGAGGCATCAAATAAAACGAAAGGCTCAGTCGAAAG
ACTGGGCCTTTCGTTTTATCTGTTGTTTGTCGGTGAACGCTCTCCTGAGTAGGACAAATCCGCCCTCTAG
AGCTGCCTCGCGCGTTTCGGTGATGACGGTGAAAACCTCTGACACATGCAGCTCCCGGAGACGGTCACAG
CTTGTCTGTAAGCGGATGCCGGGAGCAGACAAGCCCGTCAGGGCGCGTCAGCGGGTGTTGGCGGGTGTCG
GGGCGCAGCCATGACCCAGTCACGTAGCGATAGCGGAGTGTATACTGGCTTAACTATGCGGCATCAGAGC
AGATTGTACTGAGAGTGCACCATATGCGGTGTGAAATACCGCACAGATGCGTAAGGAGAAAATACCGCAT
CAGGCGCTCTTCCGCTTCCTCGCTCACTGACTCGCTGCGCTCGGTCGTTCGGCTGCGGCGAGCGGTATCA
GCTCACTCAAAGGCGGTAATACGGTTATCCACAGAATCAGGGGATAACGCAGGAAAGAACATGTGAGCAA
AAGGCCAGCAAAAGGCCAGGAACCGTAAAAAGGCCGCGTTGCTGGCGTTTTTCCATAGGCTCCGCCCCCC
TGACGAGCATCACAAAAATCGACGCTCAAGTCAGAGGTGGCGAAACCCGACAGGACTATAAAGATACCAG
GCGTTTCCCCCTGGAAGCTCCCTCGTGCGCTCTCCTGTTCCGACCCTGCCGCTTACCGGATACCTGTCCG
CCTTTCTCCCTTCGGGAAGCATGGCGCTTTCTCATAGCTCACGCTGTAGGTATCTCAGTTCGGTGTAGGT
CGTTCGCTCCAAGCTGGGCTGTGTGCACGAACCCCCCGTTCAGCCCAACCGCTGCGCCTTATCCGGTAAC
TATCGTCTTGAGTCCAACCCGGTAAGACACGACTTATCGCCACTGGCAGCAGCCACTGGTAACAGGATTA
GCAGAGCGAGGTATGTAGGCGGTGCTATAGAGTTCTTGAAGTGGTGGCCTAACTACGGCTACACTAGAAG
GACAGTATTTGGTATCTGCGCTCTGCTGAAGCCAGTTACCTTCGGAAAAAGAGTTGGTAGCTCTTGATCC
GGCAAACAAACCACCGCTGGTAGCGGTGGTTTTTTTGTTTGCAAGCAGCAGATTACGCGCAGAAAAAAAG
GATCTCAAGAAGATCCTTTGATCTTTTCTACGGGGTCTGACGCTCAGTGGAACGAAAACTCACGTTAAGG
GATTTTGGTCATGAGATTATCAAAAAGGATCTTCACCTAGATCCTTTTAAATTAAAAATGAAGTTTTAAA
TCAATCTAAAGTATATATGAGTAAACTTGGTCTGACAGTTACCAATGCTTAATCAGTGAGGCACCTATCT
CAGCGATCTGTCTATTTCGTTCATCCATAGTTGCCTGACTCCCCGTCGTGTAGATAACTACGATACGGGA
GGGCTTACCATCTGGCCCCAGTGCTGCAATGATACCGCGAGACCCACGCTCACCGGCTCCAGATTTATCA
GCAATAAACCAGCCAGCCGGAAGGGCCGAGCGCAGAAGTGGTCCTGCAACTTTATCCGCCTCCATCCAGT
CTATTAATTGTTGCCAGGAAGCTAGAGTAAGTAGTTCGCCAGTTAATAGTTTGCGCAACGTTGTTGCCAT
TGCTACAGGCATCGTGGTGTCACGCTCGTCGTTTGGTATGGCTTCATTCAGCTCCGGTTCCCAACGATCA
AGGCGAGTTACATGATCCCCCATGTTGTGCAAAAAAGCGGTTAGCTCCTTCGGTCCTCCGATCGTTGTCA
GAAGTAAGTTGGCCGCAGTGTTATCACTCATGGTTATGGCAGCACTGCATAATTCTCTTACTGTCATGCC
ATCCGTAAGATGCTTTTCTGTGACTGGTGAGTACTCAACCAAGTCATTCTGAGAATAGTGTATGCGGCGA
CCGAGTTGCTCTTGCCCGGCGTCAATACGGGATAATACCGCGCCACATAGCAGAACTTTAAAAGTGCTCA
TCATTGGAAAACGTTCTTCGGGGCGAAAACTCTCAAGGATCTTACCGTTGTTGAGATCCAGTTCGATGTA
ACCCACTCGTGCACCCAACTGATCTTCAGCATCTTTTACTTTCACCAGCGTTTCTGGGTGAGCAAAAACA
GGAAGGCAAAATGCCGCAAAAAAGGGAATAAGGGCGACACGGAAATGTTGAATACTCATACTCTTCCTTT
TTCAATATTATTGAAGCATTTATCAGGGTTATTGTCGCATGAGCGGATACATATTTGAATGTATTTAGAA
AAATAAACAAATAGGGGTTCCGCGCACATTTCCTCGAAAAGTGCCACCTGACGTCTAAGAAACCATTATT
ATCATGACATTAACCTATAAAAATAGGCGTATCACGAGGCCCTTTCGTCTTCAC
